Addgene plasmid #98664: MBP-hnRNPA2_deltaLC
Purpose: Expresses MBP-tagged hnRNPA2 without the LC domain
Depositing lab: Nicolas Fawzi. Depositing organization: Brown University. Publication: Mechanistic View of hnRNPA2 Low-Complexity Domain Structure, Interactions, and Phase Separation Altered by Mutation and Arginine Methylation. Ryan VH, Dignon GL, Zerze GH, Chabata CV, Silva R, Conicella AE, Amaya J, Burke KA, Mittal J, Fawzi NL. Mol Cell. 2018 Jan 17. pii: S1097-2765(17)30979-6. doi: 10.1016/j.molcel.2017.12.022. PubMed 29358076.
Backbone
  Vector backbone: pTHMT
  Vector type: Bacterial Expression
Growth in bacteria
  Bacterial resistance: Kanamycin, 50 μg/mL
  Growth temperature: 37°C
  Growth strain: DH5alpha
  Copy number: High Copy
Gene/Insert
  Gene/Insert name: hnRNPA2
  Species: H. sapiens (human)
  Mutation: G190Stop
  Entrez Gene: HNRNPA2B1 (a.k.a. HNRNPA2, HNRNPB1, HNRPA2, HNRPA2B1, HNRPB1, IBMPFD2, OPMD2, RNPA2, SNRPB1)
  Tag / fusion protein: 6xHis-MBP (N terminal on backbone)
  Cloning method: Restriction Enzyme; 5′ cloning site Unknown (unknown if destroyed); 3′ cloning site Unknown (unknown if destroyed)
Terms and licenses: Academic/Nonprofit Terms; Industry Terms: Not Available to Industry
How to cite: MBP-hnRNPA2_deltaLC was a gift from Nicolas Fawzi (Addgene plasmid # 98664 ; http://n2t.net/addgene:98664 ; RRID:Addgene_98664)
