[The description below was written by a language model from this plasmid's Addgene catalogue record and pLannotate feature annotations shown in this document.]
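Description:
MBP-hnRNPA2_deltaLC is a bacterial expression plasmid built on the pTHMT backbone, a pET-like vector for IPTG-inducible protein production in E. coli. Transcription is driven by a T7 promoter controlled by an adjacent lac operator, followed by the T7 gene 10 ribosome binding site and closed by a T7 terminator. A lacI gene with its own promoter supplies the repressor, so expression requires a host that provides T7 RNA polymerase. The plasmid is selected with kanamycin through an aph(3')-Ia KanR gene. It replicates from a ColE1/pMB1-family origin and is catalogued as high copy, although the feature table also shows the pBR322-derived bom site and a rop gene. An f1 origin and short tetracycline-resistance remnants are also present as backbone features.

The open reading frame begins with an N-terminal 6xHis tag and a cytosolic maltose binding protein lacking its signal sequence. The small tag fragments annotated upstream of MBP appear to correspond to the His tag region. MBP is fused to human hnRNPA2 (gene HNRNPA2B1). The insert carries a G190Stop mutation, so translation ends before the C-terminal low-complexity (LC) domain. The annotated HNRNPA2B1 match spans about 1 kb, which suggests the downstream LC coding sequence is still physically present but untranslated, as would be the His-like fragment annotated after it. The product should therefore be His-MBP joined to the N-terminal portion of hnRNPA2. A linker between MBP and the insert matches part of an attB1 site; the record does not explicitly state a protease cleavage site there.

The construct serves to produce and affinity-purify soluble hnRNPA2 lacking its LC domain. The associated study examined LC domain structure, interactions and phase separation, where this protein would plausibly act as a domain-deletion comparison.
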