Features (pLannotate 1.2.2; 23 found; start..end, strand, type, name):
      1..19      +  promoter       T7 promoter: promoter for bacteriophage T7 RNA polymerase
     20..44      +  protein_bind   lac operator: The lac repressor binds to the lac operator to inhibit transcription in E. coli. This inhibition can be relieved by adding lactose or isopropyl-β-D-thiogalactopyranoside (IPTG). lac repressor encoded by lacI
     59..81      +  RBS            RBS: efficient ribosome binding site from bacteriophage T7 gene 10 (Olins and Rangwala, 1989)
     88..105     +  CDS            HP-thioredoxin (fragment): His-Patch thioredoxin The histidines at positions 8, 32, and 64 coordinate a divalent cation, allowing HP-thioredoxin to be purified on metal-chelating resins.
    106..122     +  CDS            capTEV™ (fragment): composite tag for in vivo biotinylation, TEV protease cleavage, and 6xHis tagging
    136..1233    +  CDS            MBP: maltose binding protein from E. coli; malE (mutated); This version of the gene does not encode a signal sequence, so MBP will remain in the cytosol.
   1253..1271    +  protein_bind   attB1 (fragment): mutant version of attB; core recombination site for the Gateway® BP reaction BP Clonase™
   1309..2331    +  CDS            HNRNPA2B1: ROA2_SAGOE - Also known as HNRPA2B1. Experimental evidence at protein level: Swiss-Prot protein existence level 1. Heterogeneous nuclear ribonucleoprotein (hnRNP) that associates with nascent pre-mRNAs, packaging them into hnRNP particles. The hnRNP particle arrangement on nascent hnRNA is non-random and sequence-dependent and serves to condense and stabilize the transcripts and minimize tangling and knotting. Packaging plays a role in various processes such as transcription, pre-mRNA processing, RNA nuclear export, subcellular location, mRNA translation and stability of mature mRNAs. Forms hn
   2341..2358    +  CDS            9xHis (fragment): 9xHis affinity tag
   2368..2417    +  CDS            SET1 (fragment): solubility-enhancement tag derived from T7 phage gene 10B
   2425..2472    +  terminator     T7 terminator: transcription terminator for bacteriophage T7 RNA polymerase
   2509..2937    +  rep_origin     f1 ori (sequence partly withheld): f1 bacteriophage origin of replication; arrow indicates direction of (+) strand synthesis
   2990..3047    +  promoter       AmpR promoter (fragment): bla
   3056..3871    -  CDS            KanR: aminoglycoside phosphotransferase; aph(3')-Ia; confers resistance to kanamycin in bacteria or G418 (Geneticin®) in eukaryotes
   3993..4581    +  rep_origin     ori: high-copy-number ColE1/pMB1/pBR322/pUC origin of replication
   4767..4906    -  misc_feature   bom: basis of mobility region from pBR322
   5008..5199    -  CDS            rop: Rop protein, which maintains plasmids at low copy number; rop
   5216..5596    +  CDS            YPB1_ECOLX: Protein predicted: Swiss-Prot protein existence level 4. From Escherichia coli.
   5668..5959    -  CDS            TcR (fragment): tetracycline efflux protein; tet; confers resistance to tetracycline
   5974..5995    -  protein_bind   CAP binding site: CAP binding activates transcription in the presence of cAMP. E. coli catabolite activator protein
   6008..7090    -  CDS            lacI: lac repressor; lacI; The lac repressor binds to the lac operator to inhibit transcription in E. coli. This inhibition can be relieved by adding lactose or isopropyl-β-D-thiogalactopyranoside (IPTG).
   7091..7168    -  promoter       lacI promoter: lacI
   7176..7455    -  CDS            TcR (fragment): tetracycline efflux protein; tet; confers resistance to tetracycline
>Addgene plasmid #98664 | MBP-hnRNPA2_deltaLC | addgene full sequence | sequence record 189354 | Addgene NGS Result
TAATACGACTCACTATAGGGGAATTGTGAGCGGATAACAATTCCCCTCTAGAAATAATTTTGTTTAACTT
TAAGAAGGAGATATACCATGGGATCTGATAAAATTCATCATCATCATCATCACAGCAGCGGTACCAAAAT
CGAAGAAGGTAAACTGGTAATCTGGATTAACGGCGATAAAGGCTATAACGGTCTCGCTGAAGTCGGTAAG
AAATTCGAGAAAGATACCGGAATTAAAGTCACCGTTGAGCATCCGGATAAACTGGAAGAGAAATTCCCAC
AGGTTGCGGCAACTGGCGATGGCCCTGACATTATCTTCTGGGCACACGACCGCTTTGGTGGCTACGCTCA
ATCTGGCCTGTTGGCTGAAATCACCCCGGACAAAGCGTTCCAGGACAAGCTGTATCCGTTTACCTGGGAT
GCCGTACGTTACAACGGCAAGCTGATTGCTTACCCGATCGCTGTTGAAGCGTTATCGCTGATTTATAACA
AAGATCTGCTGCCGAACCCGCCAAAAACCTGGGAAGAGATCCCGGCGCTGGATAAAGAACTGAAAGCGAA
AGGTAAGAGCGCGCTGATGTTCAACCTGCAAGAACCGTACTTCACCTGGCCGCTGATTGCTGCTGACGGG
GGTTATGCGTTCAAGTATGAAAACGGCAAGTACGACATTAAAGACGTGGGCGTGGATAACGCTGGCGCGA
AAGCGGGTCTGACCTTCCTGGTTGACCTGATTAAAAACAAACACATGAATGCAGACACCGATTACTCCAT
CGCAGAAGCTGCCTTTAATAAAGGCGAAACAGCGATGACCATCAACGGCCCGTGGGCATGGTCCAACATC
GACACCAGCAAAGTGAATTATGGTGTAACGGTACTGCCGACCTTCAAGGGTCAACCATCCAAACCGTTCG
TTGGCGTGCTGAGCGCAGGTATTAACGCCGCCAGTCCGAACAAAGAGCTGGCAAAAGAGTTCCTCGAAAA
CTATCTGCTGACTGATGAAGGTCTGGAAGCGGTTAATAAAGACAAACCGCTGGGTGCCGTAGCGCTGAAG
TCTTACGAGGAAGAGTTGGCGAAAGATCCACGTATTGCCGCCACCATGGAAAACGCCCAGAAAGGTGAAA
TCATGCCGAACATCCCGCAGATGTCCGCTTTCTGGTATGCCGTGCGTACTGCGGTGATCAACGCCGCCAG
CGGTCGTCAGACTGTCGATGAAGCCCTGAAAGACGCGCAGACTAATTCGGGATCTGATATCACAAGTTTG
TACAAAAAAGCTGAAGGCGGTACCGAGAACCTGTACTTCCAGGGTCATATGGAACGTGAAAAAGAGCAGT
TTCGCAAGCTGTTTATCGGTGGCCTGAGCTTCGAAACTACCGAAGAGAGCCTGCGCAACTATTATGAGCA
GTGGGGTAAACTGACGGATTGCGTCGTGATGCGTGACCCGGCGAGCAAGCGCAGCCGTGGCTTCGGTTTC
GTCACCTTCTCCAGCATGGCAGAGGTTGACGCCGCTATGGCAGCCCGTCCTCACAGCATTGACGGCCGTG
TGGTTGAGCCGAAGCGTGCGGTCGCTCGTGAAGAGTCGGGTAAGCCGGGTGCTCACGTCACCGTCAAAAA
GCTGTTCGTGGGTGGTATCAAGGAAGATACCGAGGAACACCACTTGCGCGACTACTTCGAGGAATATGGC
AAAATCGATACCATTGAGATCATTACGGACCGTCAAAGCGGCAAAAAGCGTGGTTTCGGCTTTGTTACGT
TTGACGATCACGACCCGGTTGACAAAATCGTGCTGCAAAAGTACCACACCATTAACGGCCACAACGCCGA
GGTGCGTAAAGCGCTGAGCCGTCAAGAGATGCAAGAAGTGCAGTCCTCTCGCAGCTAGCGTGGTGGCAAC
TTTGGTTTCGGTGATAGCCGCGGTGGTGGCGGCAACTTCGGTCCGGGTCCGGGCAGCAATTTCCGTGGTG
GTTCCGACGGTTACGGTAGCGGTCGCGGCTTTGGCGATGGCTATAATGGTTACGGTGGTGGTCCGGGCGG
CGGCAATTTCGGTGGTAGCCCGGGTTACGGCGGTGGTCGCGGCGGTTATGGCGGTGGCGGTCCAGGCTAC
GGTAACCAGGGTGGTGGTTATGGTGGTGGCTACGATAACTATGGCGGTGGTAACTATGGTAGCGGCAATT
ACAATGATTTTGGCAACTACAACCAGCAACCGAGCAATTACGGCCCGATGAAATCCGGCAATTTTGGCGG
TTCCCGTAATATGGGTGGTCCGTATGGTGGCGGTAACTACGGCCCGGGTGGTAGCGGTGGTTCTGGCGGC
TATGGTGGCCGCAGCCGTTACTAACTCGAGCACCACCACCACCACCACTGAGATCCGGCTGCTAACAAAG
CCCGAAAGGAAGCTGAGTTGGCTGCTGCCACCGCTGAGCAATAACTAGCATAACCCCTTGGGGCCTCTAA
ACGGGTCTTGAGGGGTTTTTTGCTGAAAGGAGGAACTATATCCGGATTGGCGAATGGG
[124 nt withheld, positions 2509-2632]
C
[91 nt withheld, positions 2634-2724]
A
[49 nt withheld, positions 2726-2774]
CCTTTGACGTTGGAGTCCACGTTCTTT
[37 nt withheld, positions 2802-2838]
ACCCTATCTCGGTCTATTCTTTTGATTTATAAGGGATTTTGCCGATTTCGGCCTATTGGTTAAAAAATGA
GCTGATTTAACAAAAATTTAACGCGAATTTTAACAAAATATTAACGCTTACAATTTAGGTGGCACTTTTC
GGGGAAATGTGCGCGGAACCCCTATTTGTTTATTTTTCTAAATACATTCAAATATGTATCCGCTCATGAA
TTAATTCTTAGAAAAACTCATCGAGCATCAAATGAAACTGCAATTTATTCATATCAGGATTATCAATACC
ATATTTTTGAAAAAGCCGTTTCTGTAATGAAGGAGAAAACTCACCGAGGCAGTTCCATAGGATGGCAAGA
TCCTGGTATCGGTCTGCGATTCCGACTCGTCCAACATCAATACAACCTATTAATTTCCCCTCGTCAAAAA
TAAGGTTATCAAGTGAGAAATCACCATGAGTGACGACTGAATCCGGTGAGAATGGCAAAAGTTTATGCAT
TTCTTTCCAGACTTGTTCAACAGGCCAGCCATTACGCTCGTCATCAAAATCACTCGCATCAACCAAACCG
TTATTCATTCGTGATTGCGCCTGAGCGAGACGAAATACGCGATCGCTGTTAAAAGGACAATTACAAACAG
GAATCGAATGCAACCGGCGCAGGAACACTGCCAGCGCATCAACAATATTTTCACCTGAATCAGGATATTC
TTCTAATACCTGGAATGCTGTTTTCCCGGGGATCGCAGTGGTGAGTAACCATGCATCATCAGGAGTACGG
ATAAAATGCTTGATGGTCGGAAGAGGCATAAATTCCGTCAGCCAGTTTAGTCTGACCATCTCATCTGTAA
CATCATTGGCAACGCTACCTTTGCCATGTTTCAGAAACAACTCTGGCGCATCGGGCTTCCCATACAATCG
ATAGATTGTCGCACCTGATTGCCCGACATTATCGCGAGCCCATTTATACCCATATAAATCAGCATCCATG
TTGGAATTTAATCGCGGCCTAGAGCAAGACGTTTCCCGTTGAATATGGCTCATAACACCCCTTGTATTAC
TGTTTATGTAAGCAGACAGTTTTATTGTTCATGACCAAAATCCCTTAACGTGAGTTTTCGTTCCACTGAG
CGTCAGACCCCGTAGAAAAGATCAAAGGATCTTCTTGATATCCTTTTTTTCTGCGCGTAATCTGCTGCTT
GCAAACAAAAAAACCACCGCTACCAGCGGTGGTTTGTTTGCCGGATCAAGAGCTACCAACTCTTTTTCCG
AAGGTAACTGGCTTCAGCAGAGCGCAGATACCAAATACTGTCCTTCTAGTGTAGCCGTAGTTAGGCCACC
ACTTCAAGAACTCTGTAGCACCGCCTACATACCTCGCTCTGCTAATCCTGTTACCAGTGGCTGCTGCCAG
TGGCGATAAGTCGTGTCTTACCGGGTTGGACTCAAGACGATAGTTACCGGATAAGGCGCAGCGGTCGGGC
TGAACGGGGGGTTCGTGCACACAGCCCAGCTTGGAGCGAACGACCTACACCGAACTGAGATACCTACAGC
GTGAGCTATGAGAAAGCGCCACGCTTCCCGAAGGGAGAAAGGCGGACAGGTATCCGGTAAGCGGCAGGGT
CGGAACAGGAGAGCGCACGAGGGAGCTTCCAGGGGGAAACGCCTGGTATCTTTATAGTCCTGTCGGGTTT
CGCCACCTCTGACTTGAGCGTCGATTTTTGTGATGCTCGTCAGGGGGGCGGAGCCTATGGAAAAACGCCA
GCAACGCGGCCTTTTTACGGTTCCTGGCCTTTTGCTGGCCTTTTGCTCACATGTTCTTTCCTGCGTTATC
CCCTGATTCTGTGGATAACCGTATTACCGCCTTTGAGTGAGCTGATACCGCTCGCCGCAGCCGAACGACC
GAGCGCAGCGAGTCAGTGAGCGAGGAAGCGGAAGAGCGCCTGATGCGGTATTTTCTCCTTACGCATCTGT
GCGGTATTTCACACCGCAATGGTGCACTCTCAGTACAATCTGCTCTGATGCCGCATAGTTAAGCCAGTAT
ACACTCCGCTATCGCTACGTGACTGGGTCATGGCTGCGCCCCGACACCCGCCAACACCCGCTGACGCGCC
CTGACGGGCTTGTCTGCTCCCGGCATCCGCTTACAGACAAGCTGTGACCGTCTCCGGGAGCTGCATGTGT
CAGAGGTTTTCACCGTCATCACCGAAACGCGCGAGGCAGCTGCGGTAAAGCTCATCAGCGTGGTCGTGAA
GCGATTCACAGATGTCTGCCTGTTCATCCGCGTCCAGCTCGTTGAGTTTCTCCAGAAGCGTTAATGTCTG
GCTTCTGATAAAGCGGGCCATGTTAAGGGCGGTTTTTTCCTGTTTGGTCACTGATGCCTCCGTGTAAGGG
GGATTTCTGTTCATGGGGGTAATGATACCGATGAAACGAGAGAGGATGCTCACGATACGGGTTACTGATG
ATGAACATGCCCGGTTACTGGAACGTTGTGAGGGTAAACAACTGGCGGTATGGATGCGGCGGGACCAGAG
AAAAATCACTCAGGGTCAATGCCAGCGCTTCGTTAATACAGATGTAGGTGTTCCACAGGGTAGCCAGCAG
CATCCTGCGATGCAGATCCGGAACATAATGGTGCAGGGCGCTGACTTCCGCGTTTCCAGACTTTACGAAA
CACGGAAACCGAAGACCATTCATGTTGTTGCTCAGGTCGCAGACGTTTTGCAGCAGCAGTCGCTTCACGT
TCGCTCGCGTATCGGTGATTCATTCTGCTAACCAGTAAGGCAACCCCGCCAGCCTAGCCGGGTCCTCAAC
GACAGGAGCACGATCATGCGCACCCGTGGGGCCGCCATGCCGGCGATAATGGCCTGCTTCTCGCCGAAAC
GTTTGGTGGCGGGACCAGTGACGAAGGCTTGAGCGAGGGCGTGCAAGATTCCGAATACCGCAAGCGACAG
GCCGATCATCGTCGCGCTCCAGCGAAAGCGGTCCTCGCCGAAAATGACCCAGAGCGCTGCCGGCACCTGT
CCTACGAGTTGCATGATAAAGAAGACAGTCATAAGTGCGGCGACGATAGTCATGCCCCGCGCCCACCGGA
AGGAGCTGACTGGGTTGAAGGCTCTCAAGGGCATCGGTCGAGATCCCGGTGCCTAATGAGTGAGCTAACT
TACATTAATTGCGTTGCGCTCACTGCCCGCTTTCCAGTCGGGAAACCTGTCGTGCCAGCTGCATTAATGA
ATCGGCCAACGCGCGGGGAGAGGCGGTTTGCGTATTGGGCGCCAGGGTGGTTTTTCTTTTCACCAGTGAG
ACGGGCAACAGCTGATTGCCCTTCACCGCCTGGCCCTGAGAGAGTTGCAGCAAGCGGTCCACGCTGGTTT
GCCCCAGCAGGCGAAAATCCTGTTTGATGGTGGTTAACGGCGGGATATAACATGAGCTGTCTTCGGTATC
GTCGTATCCCACTACCGAGATATCCGCACCAACGCGCAGCCCGGACTCGGTAATGGCGCGCATTGCGCCC
AGCGCCATCTGATCGTTGGCAACCAGCATCGCAGTGGGAACGATGCCCTCATTCAGCATTTGCATGGTTT
GTTGAAAACCGGACATGGCACTCCAGTCGCCTTCCCGTTCCGCTATCGGCTGAATTTGATTGCGAGTGAG
ATATTTATGCCAGCCAGCCAGACGCAGACGCGCCGAGACAGAACTTAATGGGCCCGCTAACAGCGCGATT
TGCTGGTGACCCAATGCGACCAGATGCTCCACGCCCAGTCGCGTACCGTCTTCATGGGAGAAAATAATAC
TGTTGATGGGTGTCTGGTCAGAGACATCAAGAAATAACGCCGGAACATTAGTGCAGGCAGCTTCCACAGC
AATGGCATCCTGGTCATCCAGCGGATAGTTAATGATCAGCCCACTGACGCGTTGCGCGAGAAGATTGTGC
ACCGCCGCTTTACAGGCTTCGACGCCGCTTCGTTCTACCATCGACACCACCACGCTGGCACCCAGTTGAT
CGGCGCGAGATTTAATCGCCGCGACAATTTGCGACGGCGCGTGCAGGGCCAGACTGGAGGTGGCAACGCC
AATCAGCAACGACTGTTTGCCCGCCAGTTGTTGTGCCACGCGGTTGGGAATGTAATTCAGCTCCGCCATC
GCCGCTTCCACTTTTTCCCGCGTTTTCGCAGAAACGTGGCTGGCCTGGTTCACCACGCGGGAAACGGTCT
GATAAGAGACACCGGCATACTCTGCGACATCGTATAACGTTACTGGTTTCACATTCACCACCCTGAATTG
ACTCTCTTCCGGGCGCTATCATGCCATACCGCGAAAGGTTTTGCGCCATTCGATGGTGTCCGGGATCTCG
ACGCTCTCCCTTATGCGACTCCTGCATTAGGAAGCAGCCCAGTAGTAGGTTGAGGCCGTTGAGCACCGCC
GCCGCAAGGAATGGTGCATGCAAGGAGATGGCGCCCAACAGTCCCCCGGCCACGGGGCCTGCCACCATAC
CCACGCCGAAACAAGCGCTCATGAGCCCGAAGTGGCGAGCCCGATCTTCCCCATCGGTGATGTCGGCGAT
ATAGGCGCCAGCAACCGCACCTGTGGCGCCGGTGATGCCGGCCACGATGCGTCCGGCGTAGAGGATCGAG
ATCTCGATCCCGCGAAAT
